>Addgene plasmid #158033 | pCRISPR-Cre stuffer v4 | addgene full sequence | sequence record 313305 | Addgene NGS Result
GTCGACGGATCGGGAGATCTCCCGATCCCCTATGGTGCACTCTCAGTACAATCTGCTCTGATGCCGCATA
GTTAAGCCAGTATCTGCTCCCTGCTTGTGTGTTGGAGGTCGCTGAGTAGTGCGCGAGCAAAATTTAAGCT
ACAACAAGGCAAGGCTTGACCGACAATTGCATGAAGAATCTGCTTAGGGTTAGGCGTTTTGCGCTGCTTC
GCGATGTACGGGCCAGATATACGCGTTGACATTGATTATTGACTAGTTATTAATAGTAATCAATTACGGG
GTCATTAGTTCATAGCCCATATATGGAGTTCCGCGTTACATAACTTACGGTAAATGGCCCGCCTGGCTGA
CCGCCCAACGACCCCCGCCCATTGACGTCAATAATGACGTATGTTCCCATAGTAACGCCAATAGGGACTT
TCCATTGACGTCAATGGGTGGAGTATTTACGGTAAACTGCCCACTTGGCAGTACATCAAGTGTATCATAT
GCCAAGTACGCCCCCTATTGACGTCAATGACGGTAAATGGCCCGCCTGGCATTATGCCCAGTACATGACC
TTATGGGACTTTCCTACTTGGCAGTACATCTACGTATTAGTCATCGCTATTACCATGGTGATGCGGTTTT
GGCAGTACATCAATGGGCGTGGATAGCGGTTTGACTCACGGGGATTTCCAAGTCTCCACCCCATTGACGT
CAATGGGAGTTTGTTTTGGCACCAAAATCAACGGGACTTTCCAAAATGTCGTAACAACTCCGCCCCATTG
ACGCAAATGGGCGGTAGGCGTGTACGGTGGGAGGTCTATATAAGCAGCGCGTTTTGCCTGTACTGGGTCT
CTCTGGTTAGACCAGATCTGAGCCTGGGAGCTCTCTGGCTAACTAGGGAACCCACTGCTTAAGCCTCAAT
AAAGCTTGCCTTGAGTGCTTCAAGTAGTGTGTGCCCGTCTGTTGTGTGACTCTGGTAACTAGAGATCCCT
CAGACCCTTTTAGTCAGTGTGGAAAATCTCTAGCAGTGGCGCCCGAACAGGGACTTGAAAGCGAAAGGGA
AACCAGAGGAGCTCTCTCGACGCAGGACTCGGCTTGCTGAAGCGCGCACGGCAAGAGGCGAGGGGCGGCG
ACTGGTGAGTACGCCAAAAATTTTGACTAGCGGAGGCTAGAAGGAGAGAGATGGGTGCGAGAGCGTCAGT
ATTAAGCGGGGGAGAATTAGATCGCGATGGGAAAAAATTCGGTTAAGGCCAGGGGGAAAGAAAAAATATA
AATTAAAACATATAGTATGGGCAAGCAGGGAGCTAGAACGATTCGCAGTTAATCCTGGCCTGTTAGAAAC
ATCAGAAGGCTGTAGACAAATACTGGGACAGCTACAACCATCCCTTCAGACAGGATCAGAAGAACTTAGA
TCATTATATAATACAGTAGCAACCCTCTATTGTGTGCATCAAAGGATAGAGATAAAAGACACCAAGGAAG
CTTTAGACAAGATAGAGGAAGAGCAAAACAAAAGTAAGACCACCGCACAGCAAGCGGCCGCTGATCTTCA
GACCTGGAGGAGGAGATATGAGGGACAATTGGAGAAGTGAATTATATAAATATAAAGTAGTAAAAATTGA
ACCATTAGGAGTAGCACCCACCAAGGCAAAGAGAAGAGTGGTGCAGAGAGAAAAAAGAGCAGTGGGAATA
GGAGCTTTGTTCCTTGGGTTCTTGGGAGCAGCAGGAAGCACTATGGGCGCAGCGTCAATGACGCTGACGG
TACAGGCCAGACAATTATTGTCTGGTATAGTGCAGCAGCAGAACAATTTGCTGAGGGCTATTGAGGCGCA
ACAGCATCTGTTGCAACTCACAGTCTGGGGCATCAAGCAGCTCCAGGCAAGAATCCTGGCTGTGGAAAGA
TACCTAAAGGATCAACAGCTCCTGGGGATTTGGGGTTGCTCTGGAAAACTCATTTGCACCACTGCTGTGC
CTTGGAATGCTAGTTGGAGTAATAAATCTCTGGAACAGATTTGGAATCACACGACCTGGATGGAGTGGGA
CAGAGAAATTAACAATTACACAAGCTTAATACACTCCTTAATTGAAGAATCGCAAAACCAGCAAGAAAAG
AATGAACAAGAATTATTGGAATTAGATAAATGGGCAAGTTTGTGGAATTGGTTTAACATAACAAATTGGC
TGTGGTATATAAAATTATTCATAATGATAGTAGGAGGCTTGGTAGGTTTAAGAATAGTTTTTGCTGTACT
TTCTATAGTGAATAGAGTTAGGCAGGGATATTCACCATTATCGTTTCAGACCCACCTCCCAACCCCGAGG
GGACCCGACAGGCCCGAAGGAATAGAAGAAGAAGGTGGAGAGAGAGACAGAGACAGATCCATTCGATTAG
TGAACGGATCGGCACTGCGTGCGCCAATTCTGCAGACAAATGGCAGTATTCATCCACAATTTTAAAAGAA
AAGGGGGGATTGGGGGGTACAGTGCAGGGGAAAGAATAGTAGACATAATAGCAACAGACATACAAACTAA
AGAATTACAAAAACAAATTACAAAAATTCAAAATTTTCGGGTTTATTACAGGGACAGCAGAGATCCAGTT
TGGTTAATTAAGGTACCGAGGGCCTATTTCCCATGATTCCTTCATATTTGCATATACGATACAAGGCTGT
TAGAGAGATAATTAGAATTAATTTGACTGTAAACACAAAGATATTAGTACAAAATACGTGACGTAGAAAG
TAATAATTTCTTGGGTAGTTTGCAGTTTTAAAATTATGTTTTAAAATGGACTATCATATGCTTACCGTAA
CTTGAAAGTATTTCGATTTCTTGGCTTTATATATCTTGTGGAAAGGACGAAACACCGGAGACGGTTGTAA
ATGAGCACACAAAATACACATGCTAAAATATTATATTCTATGACCTTTATAAAATCAACCAAAATCTTCT
TTTTAATAACTTTAGTATCAATAATTAGAATTTTTATGTTCCTTTTTGCAAACTTTTAATAAAAATGAGC
AAAATAAAAAAACGCTAGTTTTAGTAACTCGCGTTGTTTTCTTCACCTTTAATAATAGCTACTCCACCAC
TTGTTCCTAAGCGGTCAGCTCCTGCTTCAATCATTTTTTGAGCATCTTCAAATGTTCTAACTCCACCAGC
TGCTTTAACTAAAGCATTGTCTTTAACAACTGACTTCATTAGTTTAACATCTTCAAATGTTGCACCTGAT
TTTGAAAATCCTGTTGATGTTTTAACAAATTCTAATCCAGCTTCAACAGCTATTTCACAAGCTTTCATGA
TTTCTTCTTTTGTTAATAAACAATTTTCCATAATACATTTAACAACATGTGATCCAGCTGCTTTTTTTAC
AGCTTTCATGTCTTCTAAAACTAATTCATAATTTTTGTCTTTTAATGCACCAATATTTAATACCATATCA
ATTTCTGTTGCACCATCTTTAATTGCTTCAGAAACTTCGAATGCTTTTGTAGCTGTTGTGCATGCACCTA
GAGGAAAACCTACAACATTTGTTATTCCTACATTTGTGCCTTTTAATAATTCTTTACAATAGCTTGTTCA
ATATGAATTAACACAAACTGTTGCAAAATCAAATTCAATTGCTTCATCACATAATTGTTTAATTTCAGCT
TTCGTAGCATCTTGTTTTAATAATGTGTGATCTATATATTTGTTTAGTTTCATTTTTTCTCCTATATATT
CATTTTTAATTTTAATTCTTTAATAATTTCGTCTACTTTAACTTTAGCGTTTTGAACAGATTCACCAACA
CCTATAAAATAAATTTTTAGTTTAGGTTCAGTTCCACTTGGGCGAACAGCAAATCATGACTTATCTTCTA
AATAAAATTTTAGTAAGTCTTGTCCTGGCATATTATACATTCCATCGATGTAGTCTTCAACATTAACAAC
TTTAAGTCCAGCAATTTGAGTTAAGGGTGTTGCTCTCAATGATTTCATTAATGGTTCAATTTTTAATTTC
TTTTCTTCTGGTTTAAAATTCAAGTTTAAAGTGAAAGTGTAATATGCACCCATTTCTTTAAATAAATCTT
CTAAATAGTCTACTAATGTTTTATTTTGTTTTTTATAAAATCAAGCAGCCTCTGCTATTAATATAGAAGC
TTGTATTCCATCTTTATCTCTAGCTGAGTCATCAATTACATATCCATAACTTTCTTCATAAGCAAAAACA
AAATTTAATCCGTTATCTTCTTCTTTAGCAATTTCTCTACCCATTCATTTAAATCCAGTTAAAGCGCGCA
CAATATTAATTCTATCACCCGCGTCACTTGTTACAAAACTTGAATATAGAGCCGGATTTTTTGGAGCATC
TGGGTCATTCATAATAATAATATCTGCATCTTCAAATGCATGCTCTTCAACCTCAATAACGTTATATCCT
GATTCACGTAATATTTTTGGGTAAATTTAGTTCCTGTTCCATTAACTGCGCTGGATCCGTACGTCTCTGT
TTAAGAGCTATGCTGGAAACAGCATAGCAAGTTTAAATAAGGCTAGTCCGTTATCAACTTGAAAAAGTGG
CACCGAGTCGGTGCTTTTTTGAATTCGCTAGCTAGGTCTTGAAAGGAGTGGGAAATCCAGTTAAAGCGCG
CACAATATTAATTCTATCACCCGCGTCACTTGTTACAAAACTTGAATATAGAGCCGGATTTTTTGGAGCA
TCTGGGTCATTCATAATAATAATATCTGCATCTTCAAATGCATGCTCTTCAACCTCAATAACGTTATATC
CTGATTCACGTAATATTTTTGGGGTAAATTTAGTTCCTGTTCCATTAACTGCGCTGGATCCGTACGTCTC
TGTTTAAGAGCTATGCTGGAAACAGCATAGCAAGTTTAAATAAGGCTAGTCCGTTATCAACTTGAAAAAG
TGGCACCGAGTCGGTGCTTTTTTGAATTCGCTAGCTAGGTCTTGAAAGGAGTGGGAATTGGCTCCGGTGC
CCGTCAGTGGGCAGAGCGCACATCGCCCACAGTCCCCGAGAAGTTGGGGGGAGGGGTCGGCAATTGATCC
GGTGCCTAGAGAAGGTGGCGCGGGGTAAACTGGGAAAGTGATGTCGTGTACTGGCTCCGCCTTTTTCCCG
AGGGTGGGGGAGAACCGTATATAAGTGCAGTAGTCGCCGTGAACGTTCTTTTTCGCAACGGGTTTGCCGC
CAGAACACAGGACCGGTGCCACCATGGACTATAAGGACCACGACGGAGACTACAAGGATCATGATATTGA
TTACAAAGACGATGACGATAAGATGGCCCCAAAGAAGAAGCGGAAGGTCGGTATCCACGGAGTCCCAGCA
GCCGACAAGAAGTACAGCATCGGCCTGGACATCGGCACCAACTCTGTGGGCTGGGCCGTGATCACCGACG
AGTACAAGGTGCCCAGCAAGAAATTCAAGGTGCTGGGCAACACCGACCGGCACAGCATCAAGAAGAACCT
GATCGGAGCCCTGCTGTTCGACAGCGGCGAAACAGCCGAGGCCACCCGGCTGAAGAGAACCGCCAGAAGA
AGATACACCAGACGGAAGAACCGGATCTGCTATCTGCAAGAGATCTTCAGCAACGAGATGGCCAAGGTGG
ACGACAGCTTCTTCCACAGACTGGAAGAGTCCTTCCTGGTGGAAGAGGATAAGAAGCACGAGCGGCACCC
CATCTTCGGCAACATCGTGGACGAGGTGGCCTACCACGAGAAGTACCCCACCATCTACCACCTGAGAAAG
AAACTGGTGGACAGCACCGACAAGGCCGACCTGCGGCTGATCTATCTGGCCCTGGCCCACATGATCAAGT
TCCGGGGCCACTTCCTGATCGAGGGCGACCTGAACCCCGACAACAGCGACGTGGACAAGCTGTTCATCCA
GCTGGTGCAGACCTACAACCAGCTGTTCGAGGAAAACCCCATCAACGCCAGCGGCGTGGACGCCAAGGCC
ATCCTGTCTGCCAGACTGAGCAAGAGCAGACGGCTGGAAAATCTGATCGCCCAGCTGCCCGGCGAGAAGA
AGAATGGCCTGTTCGGAAACCTGATTGCCCTGAGCCTGGGCCTGACCCCCAACTTCAAGAGCAACTTCGA
CCTGGCCGAGGATGCCAAACTGCAGCTGAGCAAGGACACCTACGACGACGACCTGGACAACCTGCTGGCC
CAGATCGGCGACCAGTACGCCGACCTGTTTCTGGCCGCCAAGAACCTGTCCGACGCCATCCTGCTGAGCG
ACATCCTGAGAGTGAACACCGAGATCACCAAGGCCCCCCTGAGCGCCTCTATGATCAAGAGATACGACGA
GCACCACCAGGACCTGACCCTGCTGAAAGCTCTCGTGCGGCAGCAGCTGCCTGAGAAGTACAAAGAGATT
TTCTTCGACCAGAGCAAGAACGGCTACGCCGGCTACATTGACGGCGGAGCCAGCCAGGAAGAGTTCTACA
AGTTCATCAAGCCCATCCTGGAAAAGATGGACGGCACCGAGGAACTGCTCGTGAAGCTGAACAGAGAGGA
CCTGCTGCGGAAGCAGCGGACCTTCGACAACGGCAGCATCCCCCACCAGATCCACCTGGGAGAGCTGCAC
GCCATTCTGCGGCGGCAGGAAGATTTTTACCCATTCCTGAAGGACAACCGGGAAAAGATCGAGAAGATCC
TGACCTTCCGCATCCCCTACTACGTGGGCCCTCTGGCCAGGGGAAACAGCAGATTCGCCTGGATGACCAG
AAAGAGCGAGGAAACCATCACCCCCTGGAACTTCGAGGAAGTGGTGGACAAGGGCGCTTCCGCCCAGAGC
TTCATCGAGCGGATGACCAACTTCGATAAGAACCTGCCCAACGAGAAGGTGCTGCCCAAGCACAGCCTGC
TGTACGAGTACTTCACCGTGTATAACGAGCTGACCAAAGTGAAATACGTGACCGAGGGAATGAGAAAGCC
CGCCTTCCTGAGCGGCGAGCAGAAAAAGGCCATCGTGGACCTGCTGTTCAAGACCAACCGGAAAGTGACC
GTGAAGCAGCTGAAAGAGGACTACTTCAAGAAAATCGAGTGCTTCGACTCCGTGGAAATCTCCGGCGTGG
AAGATCGGTTCAACGCCTCCCTGGGCACATACCACGATCTGCTGAAAATTATCAAGGACAAGGACTTCCT
GGACAATGAGGAAAACGAGGACATTCTGGAAGATATCGTGCTGACCCTGACACTGTTTGAGGACAGAGAG
ATGATCGAGGAACGGCTGAAAACCTATGCCCACCTGTTCGACGACAAAGTGATGAAGCAGCTGAAGCGGC
GGAGATACACCGGCTGGGGCAGGCTGAGCCGGAAGCTGATCAACGGCATCCGGGACAAGCAGTCCGGCAA
GACAATCCTGGATTTCCTGAAGTCCGACGGCTTCGCCAACAGAAACTTCATGCAGCTGATCCACGACGAC
AGCCTGACCTTTAAAGAGGACATCCAGAAAGCCCAGGTGTCCGGCCAGGGCGATAGCCTGCACGAGCACA
TTGCCAATCTGGCCGGCAGCCCCGCCATTAAGAAGGGCATCCTGCAGACAGTGAAGGTGGTGGACGAGCT
CGTGAAAGTGATGGGCCGGCACAAGCCCGAGAACATCGTGATCGAAATGGCCAGAGAGAACCAGACCACC
CAGAAGGGACAGAAGAACAGCCGCGAGAGAATGAAGCGGATCGAAGAGGGCATCAAAGAGCTGGGCAGCC
AGATCCTGAAAGAACACCCCGTGGAAAACACCCAGCTGCAGAACGAGAAGCTGTACCTGTACTACCTGCA
GAATGGGCGGGATATGTACGTGGACCAGGAACTGGACATCAACCGGCTGTCCGACTACGATGTGGACCAT
ATCGTGCCTCAGAGCTTTCTGAAGGACGACTCCATCGACAACAAGGTGCTGACCAGAAGCGACAAGAACC
GGGGCAAGAGCGACAACGTGCCCTCCGAAGAGGTCGTGAAGAAGATGAAGAACTACTGGCGGCAGCTGCT
GAACGCCAAGCTGATTACCCAGAGAAAGTTCGACAATCTGACCAAGGCCGAGAGAGGCGGCCTGAGCGAA
CTGGATAAGGCCGGCTTCATCAAGAGACAGCTGGTGGAAACCCGGCAGATCACAAAGCACGTGGCACAGA
TCCTGGACTCCCGGATGAACACTAAGTACGACGAGAATGACAAGCTGATCCGGGAAGTGAAAGTGATCAC
CCTGAAGTCCAAGCTGGTGTCCGATTTCCGGAAGGATTTCCAGTTTTACAAAGTGCGCGAGATCAACAAC
TACCACCACGCCCACGACGCCTACCTGAACGCCGTCGTGGGAACCGCCCTGATCAAAAAGTACCCTAAGC
TGGAAAGCGAGTTCGTGTACGGCGACTACAAGGTGTACGACGTGCGGAAGATGATCGCCAAGAGCGAGCA
GGAAATCGGCAAGGCTACCGCCAAGTACTTCTTCTACAGCAACATCATGAACTTTTTCAAGACCGAGATT
ACCCTGGCCAACGGCGAGATCCGGAAGCGGCCTCTGATCGAGACAAACGGCGAAACCGGGGAGATCGTGT
GGGATAAGGGCCGGGATTTTGCCACCGTGCGGAAAGTGCTGAGCATGCCCCAAGTGAATATCGTGAAAAA
GACCGAGGTGCAGACAGGCGGCTTCAGCAAAGAGTCTATCCTGCCCAAGAGGAACAGCGATAAGCTGATC
GCCAGAAAGAAGGACTGGGACCCTAAGAAGTACGGCGGCTTCGACAGCCCCACCGTGGCCTATTCTGTGC
TGGTGGTGGCCAAAGTGGAAAAGGGCAAGTCCAAGAAACTGAAGAGTGTGAAAGAGCTGCTGGGGATCAC
CATCATGGAAAGAAGCAGCTTCGAGAAGAATCCCATCGACTTTCTGGAAGCCAAGGGCTACAAAGAAGTG
AAAAAGGACCTGATCATCAAGCTGCCTAAGTACTCCCTGTTCGAGCTGGAAAACGGCCGGAAGAGAATGC
TGGCCTCTGCCGGCGAACTGCAGAAGGGAAACGAACTGGCCCTGCCCTCCAAATATGTGAACTTCCTGTA
CCTGGCCAGCCACTATGAGAAGCTGAAGGGCTCCCCCGAGGATAATGAGCAGAAACAGCTGTTTGTGGAA
CAGCACAAGCACTACCTGGACGAGATCATCGAGCAGATCAGCGAGTTCTCCAAGAGAGTGATCCTGGCCG
ACGCTAATCTGGACAAAGTGCTGTCCGCCTACAACAAGCACCGGGATAAGCCCATCAGAGAGCAGGCCGA
GAATATCATCCACCTGTTTACCCTGACCAATCTGGGAGCCCCTGCCGCCTTCAAGTACTTTGACACCACC
ATCGACCGGAAGAGGTACACCAGCACCAAAGAGGTGCTGGACGCCACCCTGATCCACCAGAGCATCACCG
GCCTGTACGAGACACGGATCGACCTGTCTCAGCTGGGAGGCGACAAAAGGCCGGCGGCCACGAAAAAGGC
CGGCCAGGCAAAAAAGAAAAAGGAATTCGGCAGTGGAGAGGGCAGAGGAAGTCTGCTAACATGCGGTGAC
GTCGAGGAGAATCCTGGCCCAATGGTGCCCAAGAAGAAGAGGAAAGTCTCCAACCTGCTGACTGTGCACC
AAAACCTGCCTGCCCTCCCTGTGGATGCCACCTCTGATGAAGTCAGGAAGAACCTGATGGACATGTTCAG
GGACAGGCAGGCCTTCTCTGAACACACCTGGAAGATGCTCCTGTCTGTGTGCAGATCCTGGGCTGCCTGG
TGCAAGCTGAACAACAGGAAATGGTTCCCTGCTGAACCTGAGGATGTGAGGGACTACCTCCTGTACCTGC
AAGCCAGAGGCCTGGCTGTGAAGACCATCCAACAGCACCTGGGCCAGCTCAACATGCTGCACAGGAGATC
TGGCCTGCCTCGCCCTTCTGACTCCAATGCTGTGTCCCTGGTGATGAGGAGAATCAGAAAGGAGAATGTG
GATGCTGGGGAGAGAGCCAAGCAGGCCCTGGCCTTTGAACGCACTGACTTTGACCAAGTCAGATCCCTGA
TGGAGAACTCTGACAGATGCCAGGACATCAGGAACCTGGCCTTCCTGGGCATTGCCTACAACACCCTGCT
GCGCATTGCCGAAATTGCCAGAATCAGAGTGAAGGACATCTCCCGCACCGATGGTGGGAGAATGCTGATC
CACATTGGCAGGACCAAGACCCTGGTGTCCACAGCTGGTGTGGAGAAGGCCCTGTCCCTGGGGGTTACCA
AGCTGGTGGAGAGATGGATCTCTGTGTCTGGTGTGGCTGATGACCCCAACAACTACCTGTTCTGCCGGGT
CAGAAAGAATGGTGTGGCTGCCCCTTCTGCCACCTCCCAACTGTCCACCCGGGCCCTGGAAGGGATCTTT
GAGGCCACCCACCGCCTGATCTATGGTGCCAAGGATGACTCTGGGCAGAGATACCTGGCCTGGTCTGGCC
ACTCTGCCAGAGTGGGTGCTGCCAGGGACATGGCCAGGGCTGGTGTGTCCATCCCTGAAATCATGCAGGC
TGGTGGCTGGACCAATGTGAACATTGTGATGAACTACATCAGAAACCTGGACTCTGAGACTGGGGCCATG
GTGAGGCTTCTAGAGGATGGGGATTGAGTCGACGAATTCGATATCAAGCTTATCGGTAATCAACCTCTGG
ATTACAAAATTTGTGAAAGATTGACTGGTATTCTTAACTATGTTGCTCCTTTTACGCTATGTGGATACGC
TGCTTTAATGCCTTTGTATCATGCTATTGCTTCCCGTATGGCTTTCATTTTCTCCTCCTTGTATAAATCC
TGGTTGCTGTCTCTTTATGAGGAGTTGTGGCCCGTTGTCAGGCAACGTGGCGTGGTGTGCACTGTGTTTG
CTGACGCAACCCCCACTGGTTGGGGCATTGCCACCACCTGTCAGCTCCTTTCCGGGACTTTCGCTTTCCC
CCTCCCTATTGCCACGGCGGAACTCATCGCCGCCTGCCTTGCCCGCTGCTGGACAGGGGCTCGGCTGTTG
GGCACTGACAATTCCGTGGTGTTGTCGGGGAAATCATCGTCCTTTCCTTGGCTGCTCGCCTGTGTTGCCA
CCTGGATTCTGCGCGGGACGTCCTTCTGCTACGTCCCTTCGGCCCTCAATCCAGCGGACCTTCCTTCCCG
CGGCCTGCTGCCGGCTCTGCGGCCTCTTCCGCGTCTTCGCCTTCGCCCTCAGACGAGTCGGATCTCCCTT
TGGGCCGCCTCCCCGCGTCGACTTTAAGACCAATGACTTACAAGGCAGCTGTAGATCTTAGCCACTTTTT
AAAAGAAAAGGGGGGACTGGAAGGGCTAATTCACTCCCAACGAAGACAAGATCTGCTTTTTGCTTGTACT
GGGTCTCTCTGGTTAGACCAGATCTGAGCCTGGGAGCTCTCTGGCTAACTAGGGAACCCACTGCTTAAGC
CTCAATAAAGCTTGCCTTGAGTGCTTCAAGTAGTGTGTGCCCGTCTGTTGTGTGACTCTGGTAACTAGAG
ATCCCTCAGACCCTTTTAGTCAGTGTGGAAAATCTCTAGCAGGGCCCGTTTAAACCCGCTGATCAGCCTC
GACTGTGCCTTCTAGTTGCCAGCCATCTGTTGTTTGCCCCTCCCCCGTGCCTTCCTTGACCCTGGAAGGT
GCCACTCCCACTGTCCTTTCCTAATAAAATGAGGAAATTGCATCGCATTGTCTGAGTAGGTGTCATTCTA
TTCTGGGGGGTGGGGTGGGGCAGGACAGCAAGGGGGAGGATTGGGAAGACAATAGCAGGCATGCTGGGGA
TGCGGTGGGCTCTATGGCTTCTGAGGCGGAAAGAACCAGCTGGGGCTCTAGGGGGTATCCCC
[124 nt withheld, positions 11823-11946]
C
[91 nt withheld, positions 11948-12038]
A
[49 nt withheld, positions 12040-12088]
CCTTTGACGTTGGAGTCCACGTTCTTT
[37 nt withheld, positions 12116-12152]
ACCCTATCTCGGTCTATTCTTTTGATTTATAAGGGATTTTGCCGATTTCGGCCTATTGGTTAAAAAATGA
GCTGATTTAACAAAAATTTAACGCGAATTAATTCTGTGGAATGTGTGTCAGTTAGGGTGTGGAAAGTCCC
CAGGCTCCCCAGCAGGCAGAAGTATGCAAAGCATGCATCTCAATTAGTCAGCAACCAGGTGTGGAAAGTC
CCCAGGCTCCCCAGCAGGCAGAAGTATGCAAAGCATGCATCTCAATTAGTCAGCAACCATAGTCCCGCCC
CTAACTCCGCCCATCCCGCCCCTAACTCCGCCCAGTTCCGCCCATTCTCCGCCCCATGGCTGACTAATTT
TTTTTATTTATGCAGAGGCCGAGGCCGCCTCTGCCTCTGAGCTATTCCAGAAGTAGTGAGGAGGCTTTTT
TGGAGGCCTAGGCTTTTGCAAAAAGCTCCCGGGAGCTTGTATATCCATTTTCGGATCTGATCAGCACGTG
TTGACAATTAATCATCGGCATAGTATATCGGCATAGTATAATACGACAAGGTGAGGAACTAAACCATGGC
CAAGTTGACCAGTGCCGTTCCGGTGCTCACCGCGCGCGACGTCGCCGGAGCGGTCGAGTTCTGGACCGAC
CGGCTCGGGTTCTCCCGGGACTTCGTGGAGGACGACTTCGCCGGTGTGGTCCGGGACGACGTGACCCTGT
TCATCAGCGCGGTCCAGGACCAGGTGGTGCCGGACAACACCCTGGCCTGGGTGTGGGTGCGCGGCCTGGA
CGAGCTGTACGCCGAGTGGTCGGAGGTCGTGTCCACGAACTTCCGGGACGCCTCCGGGCCGGCCATGACC
GAGATCGGCGAGCAGCCGTGGGGGCGGGAGTTCGCCCTGCGCGACCCGGCCGGCAACTGCGTGCACTTCG
TGGCCGAGGAGCAGGACTGACACGTGCTACGAGATTTCGATTCCACCGCCGCCTTCTATGAAAGGTTGGG
CTTCGGAATCGTTTTCCGGGACGCCGGCTGGATGATCCTCCAGCGCGGGGATCTCATGCTGGAGTTCTTC
GCCCACCCCAACTTGTTTATTGCAGCTTATAATGGTTACAAATAAAGCAATAGCATCACAAATTTCACAA
ATAAAGCATTTTTTTCACTGCATTCTAGTTGTGGTTTGTCCAAACTCATCAATGTATCTTATCATGTCTG
TATACCGTCGACCTCTAGCTAGAGCTTGGCGTAATCATGGTCATAGCTGTTTCCTGTGTGAAATTGTTAT
CCGCTCACAATTCCACACAACATACGAGCCGGAAGCATAAAGTGTAAAGCCTGGGGTGCCTAATGAGTGA
GCTAACTCACATTAATTGCGTTGCGCTCACTGCCCGCTTTCCAGTCGGGAAACCTGTCGTGCCAGCTGCA
TTAATGAATCGGCCAACGCGCGGGGAGAGGCGGTTTGCGTATTGGGCGCTCTTCCGCTTCCTCGCTCACT
GACTCGCTGCGCTCGGTCGTTCGGCTGCGGCGAGCGGTATCAGCTCACTCAAAGGCGGTAATACGGTTAT
CCACAGAATCAGGGGATAACGCAGGAAAGAACATGTGAGCAAAAGGCCAGCAAAAGGCCAGGAACCGTAA
AAAGGCCGCGTTGCTGGCGTTTTTCCATAGGCTCCGCCCCCCTGACGAGCATCACAAAAATCGACGCTCA
AGTCAGAGGTGGCGAAACCCGACAGGACTATAAAGATACCAGGCGTTTCCCCCTGGAAGCTCCCTCGTGC
GCTCTCCTGTTCCGACCCTGCCGCTTACCGGATACCTGTCCGCCTTTCTCCCTTCGGGAAGCGTGGCGCT
TTCTCATAGCTCACGCTGTAGGTATCTCAGTTCGGTGTAGGTCGTTCGCTCCAAGCTGGGCTGTGTGCAC
GAACCCCCCGTTCAGCCCGACCGCTGCGCCTTATCCGGTAACTATCGTCTTGAGTCCAACCCGGTAAGAC
ACGACTTATCGCCACTGGCAGCAGCCACTGGTAACAGGATTAGCAGAGCGAGGTATGTAGGCGGTGCTAC
AGAGTTCTTGAAGTGGTGGCCTAACTACGGCTACACTAGAAGAACAGTATTTGGTATCTGCGCTCTGCTG
AAGCCAGTTACCTTCGGAAAAAGAGTTGGTAGCTCTTGATCCGGCAAACAAACCACCGCTGGTAGCGGTG
GTTTTTTTGTTTGCAAGCAGCAGATTACGCGCAGAAAAAAAGGATCTCAAGAAGATCCTTTGATCTTTTC
TACGGGGTCTGACGCTCAGTGGAACGAAAACTCACGTTAAGGGATTTTGGTCATGAGATTATCAAAAAGG
ATCTTCACCTAGATCCTTTTAAATTAAAAATGAAGTTTTAAATCAATCTAAAGTATATATGAGTAAACTT
GGTCTGACAGTTACCAATGCTTAATCAGTGAGGCACCTATCTCAGCGATCTGTCTATTTCGTTCATCCAT
AGTTGCCTGACTCCCCGTCGTGTAGATAACTACGATACGGGAGGGCTTACCATCTGGCCCCAGTGCTGCA
ATGATACCGCGAGACCCACGCTCACCGGCTCCAGATTTATCAGCAATAAACCAGCCAGCCGGAAGGGCCG
AGCGCAGAAGTGGTCCTGCAACTTTATCCGCCTCCATCCAGTCTATTAATTGTTGCCGGGAAGCTAGAGT
AAGTAGTTCGCCAGTTAATAGTTTGCGCAACGTTGTTGCCATTGCTACAGGCATCGTGGTGTCACGCTCG
TCGTTTGGTATGGCTTCATTCAGCTCCGGTTCCCAACGATCAAGGCGAGTTACATGATCCCCCATGTTGT
GCAAAAAAGCGGTTAGCTCCTTCGGTCCTCCGATCGTTGTCAGAAGTAAGTTGGCCGCAGTGTTATCACT
CATGGTTATGGCAGCACTGCATAATTCTCTTACTGTCATGCCATCCGTAAGATGCTTTTCTGTGACTGGT
GAGTACTCAACCAAGTCATTCTGAGAATAGTGTATGCGGCGACCGAGTTGCTCTTGCCCGGCGTCAATAC
GGGATAATACCGCGCCACATAGCAGAACTTTAAAAGTGCTCATCATTGGAAAACGTTCTTCGGGGCGAAA
ACTCTCAAGGATCTTACCGCTGTTGAGATCCAGTTCGATGTAACCCACTCGTGCACCCAACTGATCTTCA
GCATCTTTTACTTTCACCAGCGTTTCTGGGTGAGCAAAAACAGGAAGGCAAAATGCCGCAAAAAAGGGAA
TAAGGGCGACACGGAAATGTTGAATACTCATACTCTTCCTTTTTCAATATTATTGAAGCATTTATCAGGG
TTATTGTCTCATGAGCGGATACATATTTGAATGTATTTAGAAAAATAAACAAATAGGGGTTCCGCGCACA
TTTCCCCGAAAAGTGCCACCTGAC
Features (pLannotate 1.2.2; 39 found; start..end, strand, type, name):
     31..83      -  misc_feature   bom (fragment): basis of mobility region from pBR322
    238..617     +  enhancer       CMV enhancer: human cytomegalovirus immediate early enhancer
    618..817     +  promoter       CMV promoter: human cytomegalovirus (CMV) immediate early promoter
    835..1015    +  LTR            5' LTR (truncated): truncated 5' long terminal repeat (LTR) from HIV-1
   1062..1187    +  misc_feature   HIV-1 Ψ: packaging signal of human immunodeficiency virus type 1
   1171..1534    +  CDS            HIV-1 gag (fragment): gag protein from human immunodeficiency virus 1; gag
   1680..1913    +  misc_feature   RRE: The Rev response element (RRE) of HIV-1 allows for Rev-dependent mRNA export from the nucleus to the cytoplasm.
   2290..2390    +  CDS            Rev (fragment): human immunodeficiency virus 1 (HIV-1) Rev protein; rev; enhances nuclear export of unspliced and incompletely spliced viral mRNAs
   2440..2557    +  misc_feature   cPPT/CTS: central polypurine tract and central termination sequence of HIV-1
   2608..2848    +  promoter       U6 promoter: RNA polymerase III promoter for human U6 snRNA
   3034..3693    -  CDS            deoC1: DEOC1_STAAN - Also known as dra. Experimental evidence at protein level: Swiss-Prot protein existence level 1. Catalyzes a reversible aldol reaction between acetaldehyde and D-glyceraldehyde 3-phosphate to generate 2-deoxy-D-ribose 5- phosphate. From Staphylococcus aureus (strain N315).
   4497..4564    +  misc_RNA       tracrRNA (fragment): trans-activating CRISPR RNA for the Streptococcus pyogenes CRISPR/Cas9 system
   4582..4600    +  CDS            small t antigen (fragment): SV40 (simian virus 40) small t antigen
   4850..4917    +  misc_RNA       tracrRNA (fragment): trans-activating CRISPR RNA for the Streptococcus pyogenes CRISPR/Cas9 system
   4935..4953    +  CDS            small t antigen (fragment): SV40 (simian virus 40) small t antigen
   4979..5190    +  promoter       EF-1α core promoter: core promoter for human elongation factor EF-1α
   5324..6925    +  CDS            Cas9(N): N-terminal portion of Streptococcus pyogenes Cas9 (Zetsche et al., 2015)
   6926..9424    +  CDS            Cas9(C): C-terminal portion of Streptococcus pyogenes Cas9 (Zetsche et al., 2015)
   9425..9472    +  CDS            nucleoplasmin NLS: bipartite nuclear localization signal from nucleoplasmin
   9569..10594   +  CDS            cre: RECR_BPP1 - Experimental evidence at protein level: Swiss-Prot protein existence level 1. Catalyzes site-specific recombination between two 34-base- pair LOXP sites. Its role is to maintain the phage genome as a monomeric unit-copy plasmid in the lysogenic state. From Escherichia phage P1 (Bacteriophage P1).
  10604..10625   +  misc_feature   MCS (fragment): pBluescript multiple cloning site
  10628..11216   +  misc_feature   WPRE: woodchuck hepatitis virus posttranscriptional regulatory element
  11267..11286   +  misc_feature   cPPT/CTS (fragment): central polypurine tract and central termination sequence of HIV-1
  11288..11521   +  LTR            3' LTR (ΔU3): self-inactivating 3' long terminal repeat (LTR) from HIV-1
  11553..11777   +  polyA_signal   bGH poly(A) signal: bovine growth hormone polyadenylation signal
  11781..11802   +  promoter       SV40 promoter (fragment): SV40 enhancer and early promoter
  11823..12251   +  rep_origin     f1 ori (sequence partly withheld): f1 bacteriophage origin of replication; arrow indicates direction of (+) strand synthesis
  12265..12594   +  promoter       SV40 promoter: SV40 enhancer and early promoter
  12642..12689   +  promoter       EM7 promoter: synthetic bacterial promoter&nbsp
  12708..13082   +  CDS            BleoR: antibiotic-binding protein; Sh ble from Streptoalloteichus hindustanus; confers resistance to bleomycin, phleomycin, and Zeocin™
  13092..13217   +  CDS            ble (fragment): BLE_KLEPN - Experimental evidence at protein level: Swiss-Prot protein existence level 1. Binding protein with a strong affinity to the bleomycin family of antibiotics. Binds to CL990; an antimitotic-antibiotic compound. From Klebsiella pneumoniae.
  13212..13333   +  polyA_signal   SV40 poly(A) signal: SV40 polyadenylation signal
  13404..13426   -  protein_bind   lac operator (fragment): The lac repressor binds to the lac operator to inhibit transcription in E. coli. This inhibition can be relieved by adding lactose or isopropyl-β-D-thiogalactopyranoside (IPTG). lac repressor encoded by lacI
  13430..13460   -  promoter       lac promoter: promoter for the E. coli lac operon
  13475..13496   -  protein_bind   CAP binding site: CAP binding activates transcription in the presence of cAMP. E. coli catabolite activator protein
  13509..13601   -  CDS            lacI (fragment): lac repressor; lacI; The lac repressor binds to the lac operator to inhibit transcription in E. coli. This inhibition can be relieved by adding lactose or isopropyl-β-D-thiogalactopyranoside (IPTG).
  13784..14372   -  rep_origin     ori: high-copy-number ColE1/pMB1/pBR322/pUC origin of replication
  14543..15403   -  CDS            AmpR: β-lactamase; bla; confers resistance to ampicillin, carbenicillin, and related antibiotics
  15404..15508   -  promoter       AmpR promoter: bla
