[The description below was written by a language model from this plasmid's Addgene catalogue record and pLannotate feature annotations shown in this document.]
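Description:
pCRISPR-Cre stuffer v4 is an empty-backbone, all-in-one lentiviral CRISPR vector derived from pLKO-Cre stuffer v3. It delivers Streptococcus pyogenes Cas9, Cre recombinase and a U6-driven sgRNA cassette from a single provirus. The roughly 15.5 kb plasmid is propagated in E. coli through a ColE1/pUC-type origin with ampicillin resistance, and the catalogue lists it as low copy. An f1 origin is also present. Outside the viral unit sits an SV40/EM7-driven bleomycin/Zeocin resistance cassette with an SV40 poly(A) signal.

The transfer region has a third-generation, self-inactivating layout. A CMV enhancer/promoter is fused to a truncated HIV-1 5' LTR, followed by the Ψ packaging signal, RRE and cPPT/CTS. It ends in a WPRE and a ΔU3 3' LTR, with a bGH poly(A) signal downstream.

Within it, the human U6 promoter precedes a stuffer of about 1.8 kb, part of which the annotation matches to a bacterial deoC gene. BsmBI digestion removes the stuffer so that a 20 bp guide can be inserted upstream of a modified tracrRNA scaffold. The annotation finds two tracrRNA fragments in this region, and the record does not explain the duplication.

Downstream, an EF-1α core promoter drives Cas9 carrying a nucleoplasmin NLS, and the Cre coding sequence follows shortly after. The feature table does not annotate the element linking Cas9 and Cre.

The combination allows gene editing and Cre-mediated recombination of loxP-flanked alleles or reporters in the same transduced cell. The associated publication concerns driver mutations in head and neck squamous cell carcinoma.
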