Addgene plasmid #158033: pCRISPR-Cre stuffer v4
Purpose: (Empty Backbone) lenti-viral construct with Cas9, Cre recombinase and U6 driven sgRNA casette with modified tracr RNA (20bp sgRNA can be cloned by digesting the stuffer 1.8kb with BsmBI)
Depositing lab: Daniel Schramek. Publication: Rare driver mutations in head and neck squamous cell carcinomas converge on NOTCH signaling. Loganathan SK, Schleicher K, Malik A, Quevedo R, Langille E, Teng K, Oh RH, Rathod B, Tsai R, Samavarchi-Tehrani P, Pugh TJ, Gingras AC, Schramek D. Science. 2020 Mar 13;367(6483):1264-1269. doi: 10.1126/science.aax0902. PubMed 32165588.
Backbone
  Vector backbone: pLKO-Cre stuffer v3
  Vector type: Mammalian Expression
Growth in bacteria
  Bacterial resistance: Ampicillin, 100 μg/mL
  Growth temperature: 30°C
  Growth strain: NEB Stable
  Copy number: Low Copy
Gene/Insert
  Sequencing primers: 5′ GAGGGCCTATTTCCCATGATTCC
Terms and licenses: Academic/Nonprofit Terms; Industry Terms: Not Available to Industry
How to cite: pCRISPR-Cre stuffer v4 was a gift from Daniel Schramek (Addgene plasmid # 158033 ; http://n2t.net/addgene:158033 ; RRID:Addgene_158033)
